>Addgene plasmid #169371 | pBS-tWnt7b | addgene full sequence | sequence record 333457 | Addgene NGS Result
GTAAAACGACGGCCAGTGAATTGTAATACGACTCACTATAGGGCGAATTGGGTACCGGGCCCCCCCTCGA
GGTCGACGGTATCGATAAGCTTGATATGCACAGAAACTTTCGCAAGTGGATTTTCTACGTGTTTCTATGC
TTTGGAGTCATCTATGTCAAATTAGGAGCTTTGTCATCTGTGGTGGCTTTAGGAGCAAATATAATCTGCA
ACAAAATCCCAGGCTTGGCCCCTCGGCAACGAGCGATCTGCCAGAGCCGCCCTGATGCCATCATAGTGAT
CGGAGAAGGGGCACAGATGGGAATCAATGAATGCCAGTATCAGTTCCGCTATGGCAGGTGGAACTGCTCA
GCACTAGGCGAGAAAACAGTCTTTGGACAAGAGCTTCGAGTAGGAAGCAGGGAAGCAGCGTTCACCTATG
CCATTACTGCTGCTGGGGTTGCACATGCTGTCACTGCCGCCTGCAGCCAGGGCAACCTAAGCAACTGTGG
CTGTGACCGAGAGAAACAGGGCTACTACAATCAGGAGGAGGGCTGGAAATGGGGAGGCTGCTCTGCGGAT
ATCAAATACGGCATTGAATTCTCCAGGAAGTTTGTTGATGCGCGAGAAATCAAAAAGAATGCCCGGAGGC
TGATGAACTTGCACAACAATGAGGCTGGAAGAAAGGTTCTTGAAGAGAGAATGAAATTGGAATGCAAGTG
TCATGGCGTTTCAGGTTCCTGTACAACTAAGACCTGCTGGACCACACTTCCAAAATTCAGAGAGATTGGA
TATATTCTGAAAGAAAAGTACAATGCTGCAGTACAAGTGGAGGTGGTACGGGCCAGTCGACTACGACAGC
CAACCTTCCTGAAGATAAAGCAGATGAGGAGTTATCAGAAACCAATGGAAACAGATCTGGTGTATATCGA
AAAGTCTCCCAACTACTGTGAGGAAGATGCTTCCACGGGGAGCGTGGGTACCCAGGGACGACTCTGTAAC
CGTACGTCTCCTAATGCAGACGGGTGTGACATGATGTGTTGTGGAAGGGGTTACAACACACACCAGTACA
CAAAAGTGTGGCAGTGTAATTGCAAATTCCACTGGTGCTGCTTTGATCGAATTCCTGCAGCCCGGGGGAT
CCACTAGTTCTAGAGCGGCCGCCACCGCGGTGGAGCTCCAGCTTTTGTTCCCTTTAGTGAGGGTTAATTT
CGAGCTTGGCGTAATCATGGTCATAGCTGTTTCCTGTGTGAAATTGTTATCCGCTCACAATTCCACACAA
CATACGAGCCGGAAGCATAAAGTGTAAAGCCTGGGGTGCCTAATGAGTGAGCTAACTCACATTAATTGCG
TTGCGCTCACTGCCCGCTTTCCAGTCGGGAAACCTGTCGTGCCAGCTGCATTAATGAATCGGCCAACGCG
CGGGGAGAGGCGGTTTGCGTATTGGGCGCTCTTCCGCTTCCTCGCTCACTGACTCGCTGCGCTCGGTCGT
TCGGCTGCGGCGAGCGGTATCAGCTCACTCAAAGGCGGTAATACGGTTATCCACAGAATCAGGGGATAAC
GCAGGAAAGAACATGTGAGCAAAAGGCCAGCAAAAGGCCAGGAACCGTAAAAAGGCCGCGTTGCTGGCGT
TTTTCCATAGGCTCCGCCCCCCTGACGAGCATCACAAAAATCGACGCTCAAGTCAGAGGTGGCGAAACCC
GACAGGACTATAAAGATACCAGGCGTTTCCCCCTGGAAGCTCCCTCGTGCGCTCTCCTGTTCCGACCCTG
CCGCTTACCGGATACCTGTCCGCCTTTCTCCCTTCGGGAAGCGTGGCGCTTTCTCATAGCTCACGCTGTA
GGTATCTCAGTTCGGTGTAGGTCGTTCGCTCCAAGCTGGGCTGTGTGCACGAACCCCCCGTTCAGCCCGA
CCGCTGCGCCTTATCCGGTAACTATCGTCTTGAGTCCAACCCGGTAAGACACGACTTATCGCCACTGGCA
GCAGCCACTGGTAACAGGATTAGCAGAGCGAGGTATGTAGGCGGTGCTACAGAGTTCTTGAAGTGGTGGC
CTAACTACGGCTACACTAGAAGAACAGTATTTGGTATCTGCGCTCTGCTGAAGCCAGTTACCTTCGGAAA
AAGAGTTGGTAGCTCTTGATCCGGCAAACAAACCACCGCTGGTAGCGGTGGTTTTTTTGTTTGCAAGCAG
CAGATTACGCGCAGAAAAAAAGGATCTCAAGAAGATCCTTTGATCTTTTCTACGGGGTCTGACGCTCAGT
GGAACGAAAACTCACGTTAAGGGATTTTGGTCATGAGATTATCAAAAAGGATCTTCACCTAGATCCTTTT
AAATTAAAAATGAAGTTTTAAATCAATCTAAAGTATATATGAGTAAACTTGGTCTGACAGTTACCAATGC
TTAATCAGTGAGGCACCTATCTCAGCGATCTGTCTATTTCGTTCATCCATAGTTGCCTGACTCCCCGTCG
TGTAGATAACTACGATACGGGAGGGCTTACCATCTGGCCCCAGTGCTGCAATGATACCGCGAGCCACGCT
CACCGGCTCCAGATTTATCAGCAATAAACCAGCCAGCCGGAAGGGCCGAGCGCAGAAGTGGTCCTGCAAC
TTTATCCGCCTCCATCCAGTCTATTAATTGTTGCCGGGAAGCTAGAGTAAGTAGTTCGCCAGTTAATAGT
TTGCGCAACGTTGTTGCCATTGCTACAGGCATCGTGGTGTCACGCTCGTCGTTTGGTATGGCTTCATTCA
GCTCCGGTTCCCAACGATCAAGGCGAGTTACATGATCCCCCATGTTGTGCAAAAAAGCGGTTAGCTCCTT
CGGTCCTCCGATCGTTGTCAGAAGTAAGTTGGCCGCAGTGTTATCACTCATGGTTATGGCAGCACTGCAT
AATTCTCTTACTGTCATGCCATCCGTAAGATGCTTTTCTGTGACTGGTGAGTACTCAACCAAGTCATTCT
GAGAATAGTGTATGCGGCGACCGAGTTGCTCTTGCCCGGCGTCAATACGGGATAATACCGCGCCACATAG
CAGAACTTTAAAAGTGCTCATCATTGGAAAACGTTCTTCGGGGCGAAAACTCTCAAGGATCTTACCGCTG
TTGAGATCCAGTTCGATGTAACCCACTCGTGCACCCAACTGATCTTCAGCATCTTTTACTTTCACCAGCG
TTTCTGGGTGAGCAAAAACAGGAAGGCAAAATGCCGCAAAAAAGGGAATAAGGGCGACACGGAAATGTTG
AATACTCATACTCTTCCTTTTTCAATATTATTGAAGCATTTATCAGGGTTATTGTCTCATGAGCGGATAC
ATATTTGAATGTATTTAGAAAAATAAACAAATAGGGGTTCCGCGCACATTTCCCCGAAAAGTGCCACCTA
AATTGTAAGCGTTAATATTTTGTTAAAATTCGCGTTAAATTTTTGTTAAATCAGCTCATTTTTTAACCAA
TAGGCCGAAATCGGCAAAATCCCTTATAAATCAAAAGAATAGACCGAGATAGGGT
[37 nt withheld, positions 3486-3522]
AAAGAACGTGGACTCCAACGTCAAAGG
[49 nt withheld, positions 3550-3598]
T
[91 nt withheld, positions 3600-3690]
G
[124 nt withheld, positions 3692-3815]
CCCATTCGCCATTCAGGCTGCGCAACTGTTGGGAAGGGCGATCGGTGCGGGCCTCTTCGCTATTACGCCA
GCTGGCGAAAGGGGGATGTGCTGCAAGGCGATTAAGTTGGGTAACGCCAGGGTTTTCCCAGTCACGACGT
T
Features (pLannotate 1.2.2; 14 found; start..end, strand, type, name):
     24..42      +  promoter       T7 promoter: promoter for bacteriophage T7 RNA polymerase
     51..97      -  misc_feature   MCS (fragment): pBluescript multiple cloning site
     96..1094    +  CDS            WNT7B: WNT7B_HUMAN - Experimental evidence at protein level: Swiss-Prot protein existence level 1. Ligand for members of the frizzled family of seven transmembrane receptors that functions in the canonical Wnt/beta- catenin signaling pathway (PubMed:30026314). Required for normal fusion of the chorion and the allantois during placenta development (By similarity). Required for central nervous system (CNS) angiogenesis and blood-brain barrier regulation (PubMed:30026314). From Homo sapiens (Human).
   1096..1158    -  misc_feature   MCS (fragment): pBluescript multiple cloning site
   1171..1189    -  promoter       T3 promoter: promoter for bacteriophage T3 RNA polymerase
   1234..1250    -  protein_bind   lac operator: The lac repressor binds to the lac operator to inhibit transcription in E. coli. This inhibition can be relieved by adding lactose or isopropyl-β-D-thiogalactopyranoside (IPTG). lac repressor encoded by lacI
   1258..1288    -  promoter       lac promoter: promoter for the E. coli lac operon
   1303..1324    -  protein_bind   CAP binding site: CAP binding activates transcription in the presence of cAMP. E. coli catabolite activator protein
   1337..1429    -  CDS            lacI (fragment): lac repressor; lacI; The lac repressor binds to the lac operator to inhibit transcription in E. coli. This inhibition can be relieved by adding lactose or isopropyl-β-D-thiogalactopyranoside (IPTG).
   1612..2200    -  rep_origin     ori: high-copy-number ColE1/pMB1/pBR322/pUC origin of replication
   2371..3229    -  CDS            AmpR: β-lactamase; bla; confers resistance to ampicillin, carbenicillin, and related antibiotics
   3230..3334    -  promoter       AmpR promoter: bla
   3387..3815    -  rep_origin     f1 ori (sequence partly withheld): f1 bacteriophage origin of replication; arrow indicates direction of (+) strand synthesis
   3820..21      -  CDS            lacZα (fragment) (across the origin): LacZα fragment of β-galactosidase; lacZ fragment
