[The description below was written by a language model from this plasmid's Addgene catalogue record and pLannotate feature annotations shown in this document.]
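Description:
pBS-tWnt7b is a pBluescript SK-based cloning plasmid that serves as a template for making in situ hybridization riboprobes against Wnt7b from the Chinese soft-shell turtle. It is a small, high-copy E. coli plasmid of about 4 kb. It replicates from a ColE1/pUC-type origin and is selected with ampicillin through the β-lactamase gene and its own promoter. An f1 phage origin is also present, a standard pBluescript element that allows single-stranded DNA rescue with helper phage.

The insert is a roughly 1 kb partial Wnt7b cDNA, cloned blunt into the EcoRV site of the polylinker, which destroyed the site at both junctions. The automated annotation labels this region by its similarity to human WNT7B, but the catalogue entry identifies it as the turtle orthologue. The insertion splits the multiple cloning site into two flanking fragments and interrupts the lacZα reading frame. The remaining lac promoter, operator and CAP site are backbone remnants used for blue/white screening, not intended drivers of protein expression.

The working elements are the opposing bacteriophage promoters on either side of the insert. In the annotated sequence the T7 promoter reads in the same direction as the Wnt7b coding strand, so it should yield sense transcripts. The T3 promoter reads from the opposite side and should yield the antisense strand that detects the mRNA. Although catalogued as a bacterial expression vector, the plasmid is meant for in vitro run-off transcription of labelled RNA probes. These probes map Wnt7b expression in turtle tissue, in the context of comparative work on Wnt-dependent neuronal morphology in amniote brains.
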