Addgene plasmid #169371: pBS-tWnt7b
Purpose: Expresses a part of Chinese soft-shell turtle Wnt7b for in situ hybridization probe.
Depositing lab: Katsuhiko Ono. Depositing organization: Kyoto Prefectural University of Medicine. Publication: Changes in Wnt-Dependent Neuronal Morphology Underlie the Anatomical Diversification of Neocortical Homologs in Amniotes. Nomura T, Ohtaka-Maruyama C, Kiyonari H, Gotoh H, Ono K. Cell Rep. 2020 May 5;31(5):107592. doi: 10.1016/j.celrep.2020.107592. PubMed 32375034.
Backbone
  Vector backbone: pBluescriptSK
  Vector type: Bacterial Expression
Growth in bacteria
  Bacterial resistance: Ampicillin, 100 μg/mL
  Growth temperature: 37°C
  Growth strain: DH5alpha
  Copy number: High Copy
Gene/Insert
  Gene/Insert name: Wnt7b
  Species: Chinese soft-shell turtle
  Insert size (bp): 1000
  GenBank ID: ENSPSIG00000018199 (Ensemble)
  Cloning method: Restriction Enzyme; 5′ cloning site EcoRV (destroyed during cloning); 3′ cloning site EcoRV (destroyed during cloning)
  Sequencing primers: 5′ M13 fwd; 3′ M13 rev
Terms and licenses: Academic/Nonprofit Terms; Industry Terms: Not Available to Industry
How to cite: pBS-tWnt7b was a gift from Katsuhiko Ono (Addgene plasmid # 169371 ; http://n2t.net/addgene:169371 ; RRID:Addgene_169371)
